Addgene plasmid #162141: pBEL2098
Purpose: Complementation plasmid for MlaE R97A
Depositing lab: Gira Bhabha & Damian Ekiert. Depositing organization: NYU Grossman School of Medicine. Publication: Structure of bacterial phospholipid transporter MlaFEDB with substrate bound. Coudray N, Isom GL, MacRae MR, Saiduddin MN, Bhabha G, Ekiert DC. Elife. 2020 Nov 25;9. pii: 62518. doi: 10.7554/eLife.62518. PubMed 33236984.
Backbone
  Vector backbone: pBAD-His
  Vector type: Bacterial Expression
Growth in bacteria
  Bacterial resistance: Ampicillin, 100 μg/mL
  Growth temperature: 37°C
  Growth strain: DH5alpha
  Copy number: High Copy
Gene/Insert
  Gene/Insert name: MlaFEDCB
  Species: E. coli
  Mutation: MlaF-MlaE(R97A)-(6xHis-MlaD)-MlaC-MlaB
  Cloning method: Gibson Cloning
Terms and licenses: Academic/Nonprofit Terms; Industry Terms: Not Available to Industry
Depositor comments: Please visit https://www.biorxiv.org/content/10.1101/2020.06.02.129247v2 for bioRxiv preprint.
How to cite: pBEL2098 was a gift from Gira Bhabha & Damian Ekiert (Addgene plasmid # 162141 ; http://n2t.net/addgene:162141 ; RRID:Addgene_162141)
