[The description below was written by a language model from this plasmid's Addgene catalogue record and pLannotate feature annotations shown in this document.]
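Description:
pBEL2098 is a bacterial expression plasmid built on the pBAD-His backbone that carries the E. coli mlaFEDCB operon with a single point mutation, R97A, in MlaE. It is maintained in E. coli through a high-copy ColE1/pMB1-type origin and selected with ampicillin via the β-lactamase gene. An M13 phage origin is also present, along with short remnants of pBR322 sequence (fragments of bom, rop, the tetracycline resistance gene and its promoter), which appear to be non-functional leftovers of the backbone.

The five genes mlaF, mlaE, mlaD, mlaC and mlaB are arranged in tandem on the same strand downstream of the araBAD promoter, with the divergently transcribed araC regulator supplying arabinose-responsive control. Transcription ends at the rrnB T1 and T2 terminators, which sit just after a 5S rRNA segment. According to the record, MlaD carries an N-terminal 6xHis tag, although the tag is not annotated separately in the feature table. The insert was assembled by Gibson cloning.

MlaFEDB forms an inner-membrane ABC transporter that helps maintain outer-membrane lipid asymmetry by trafficking phospholipids. MlaF is the ATPase, MlaE the probable translocating permease, MlaD a phospholipid-binding subunit and MlaB an accessory factor for assembly and activity. MlaC is a periplasmic protein thought to shuttle lipid across the periplasm. The plasmid is described as a complementation construct, so it is presumably used to test whether the MlaE R97A variant can restore Mla function in a mutant strain. This fits the associated structural study of the substrate-bound transporter, though the record does not specify the recipient strain or the assay.
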