Features (pLannotate 1.2.2; 18 found; start..end, strand, type, name):
     10..294     +  promoter       araBAD promoter: araBAD; promoter of the L-arabinose operon of E. coli; the araC regulatory gene is transcribed in the opposite direction (Guzman et al., 1995)
    328..1134    +  CDS            mlaF: MLAF_ECOLI - Also known as yrbF. Experimental evidence at protein level: Swiss-Prot protein existence level 1. Part of the ABC transporter complex MlaFEDB, which is involved in a phospholipid transport pathway that maintains lipid asymmetry in the outer membrane by retrograde trafficking of phospholipids from the outer membrane to the inner membrane. Responsible for energy coupling to the transport system. From Escherichia coli (strain K12).
   1145..1924    +  CDS            mlaE: MLAE_ECOLI - Also known as yrbE. Experimental evidence at protein level: Swiss-Prot protein existence level 1. Part of the ABC transporter complex MlaFEDB, which is involved in a phospholipid transport pathway that maintains lipid asymmetry in the outer membrane by retrograde trafficking of phospholipids from the outer membrane to the inner membrane. Probably responsible for the translocation of the substrate across the membrane. From Escherichia coli (strain K12).
   1986..2534    +  CDS            mlaD: MLAD_ECOLI - Also known as yrbD. Experimental evidence at protein level: Swiss-Prot protein existence level 1. Part of the ABC transporter complex MlaFEDB, which is involved in a phospholipid transport pathway that maintains lipid asymmetry in the outer membrane by retrograde trafficking of phospholipids from the outer membrane to the inner membrane (PubMed:19383799, PubMed:27529189). MlaD functions in substrate binding with strong affinity for phospholipids and modulates ATP hydrolytic activity of the complex (PubMed:27529189). From Escherichia coli (strain K12).
   2556..3188    +  CDS            mlaC (sequence withheld): MLAC_ECOLI - Also known as yrbC. Experimental evidence at protein level: Swiss-Prot protein existence level 1. Involved in a phospholipid transport pathway that maintains lipid asymmetry in the outer membrane by retrograde trafficking of phospholipids from the outer membrane to the inner membrane. May transfer phospholipid across the periplasmic space and deliver it to the MlaFEDB complex at the inner membrane. From Escherichia coli (strain K12).
   3191..3481    +  CDS            mlaB: MLAB_ECOLI - Also known as yrbB. Experimental evidence at protein level: Swiss-Prot protein existence level 1. Part of the ABC transporter complex MlaFEDB, which is involved in a phospholipid transport pathway that maintains lipid asymmetry in the outer membrane by retrograde trafficking of phospholipids from the outer membrane to the inner membrane (PubMed:19383799, PubMed:27529189). MlaB plays critical roles in both the assembly and activity of the complex. May act by modulating MlaF structure and stability (PubMed:27529189). From Escherichia coli (strain K12).
   3647..3762    +  ncRNA          5S rRNA: Accession: RF00001 - 5S ribosomal RNA
   3766..3852    +  terminator     rrnB T1 terminator: Escherichia coli rrnB; transcription terminator T1 from the E. coli rrnB gene
   3944..3971    +  terminator     rrnB T2 terminator: transcription terminator T2 from the E. coli rrnB gene
   3990..4081    +  promoter       AmpR promoter: bla
   4082..4942    +  CDS            AmpR: β-lactamase; bla; confers resistance to ampicillin, carbenicillin, and related antibiotics
   4984..5364    +  rep_origin     M13 ori (sequence partly withheld): M13 bacteriophage origin of replication; arrow indicates direction of (+) strand synthesis
   5550..6137    +  rep_origin     ori: high-copy-number ColE1/pMB1/pBR322/pUC origin of replication
   6323..6374    -  misc_feature   bom (fragment): basis of mobility region from pBR322
   6490..6529    -  CDS            rop (fragment): Rop protein, which maintains plasmids at low copy number; rop
   6530..6715    -  CDS            TcR (fragment): tetracycline efflux protein; tet; confers resistance to tetracycline
   6725..6743    +  promoter       tet promoter (fragment): E. coli promoter for tetracycline efflux protein gene
   6833..7711    -  CDS            araC: L-arabinose regulatory protein; araC
>Addgene plasmid #162141 | pBEL2098 | addgene full sequence | sequence record 320149 | Addgene NGS Result
CATTCAGAGAAGAAACCAATTGTCCATATTGCATCAGACATTGCCGTCACTGCGTCTTTTACTGGCTCTT
CTCGCTAACCAAACCGGTAACCCCGCTTATTAAAAGCATTCTGTAACAAAGCGGGACCAAAGCCATGACA
AAAACGCGTAACAAAAGTGTCTATAATCACGGCAGAAAAGTCCACATTGATTATTTGCACGGCGTCACAC
TTTGCTATGCCATAGCATTTTTATCCATAAGATTAGCGGATCCTACCTGACGCTTTTTATCGCAACTCTC
TACTGTTTCTCCATACCCGTTTTTTTGGGCTAGCCGAAGGGTGAATTATGGAGCAGTCTGTGGCGAATTT
AGTCGATATGCGCGATGTCAGTTTTACGCGTGGCAATCGCTGCATCTTCGATAATATTTCCCTGACCGTG
CCGCGAGGGAAGATCACGGCGATCATGGGGCCATCGGGCATCGGTAAAACGACGCTACTCCGTCTGATTG
GCGGGCAAATCGCACCAGATCATGGTGAGATCCTTTTCGATGGTGAGAATATTCCGGCGATGTCTCGTTC
GCGCCTGTATACAGTGCGCAAACGGATGAGCATGTTATTTCAGTCCGGGGCGTTGTTCACTGATATGAAC
GTATTTGACAACGTCGCCTATCCACTGCGCGAACATACCCAACTTCCCGCGCCATTGTTGCATAGTACGG
TGATGATGAAGCTGGAGGCCGTGGGGCTGCGTGGAGCGGCTAAACTAATGCCTTCTGAACTTTCCGGTGG
GATGGCGCGGCGTGCAGCGCTGGCGCGTGCGATTGCGCTGGAGCCGGATCTCATCATGTTTGATGAACCT
TTTGTTGGGCAAGATCCCATCACCATGGGCGTACTGGTGAAGCTGATTTCTGAGCTGAACAGCGCGCTGG
GCGTGACTTGTGTGGTGGTTTCTCACGATGTGCCGGAAGTGTTAAGTATTGCGGATCACGCCTGGATCCT
GGCGGACAAAAAAATTGTCGCTCATGGCAGTGCCCAGGCGTTGCAGGCGAATCCTGATCCGCGCGTACGT
CAGTTTCTGGACGGGATAGCTGACGGGCCTGTTCCGTTCCGCTATCCTGCCGGCGATTATCACGCTGATC
TTTTACCAGGGAGTTAAGCCACTCATGCTGTTAAATGCGCTGGCGTCGCTCGGACATAAAGGGATTAAAA
CCCTGAGAACGTTCGGGCGGGCCGGGTTAATGTTATTCAATGCGCTGGTCGGCAAACCGGAATTTCGCAA
ACATGCGCCGCTGCTGGTGCGCCAGCTCTATAATGTCGGCGTCCTGTCGATGCTGATTATTGTGGTTTCT
GGCGTGTTCATCGGAATGGTGTTGGGGCTGCAAGGTTATCTGGTTCTGACCACTTATAGTGCGGAAACCA
GTCTGGGTATGCTGGTGGCGTTATCGCTACTGGCGGAACTGGGGCCGGTGGTTGCCGCGTTGTTGTTTGC
CGGGCGTGCTGGTTCGGCGCTAACCGCAGAAATCGGCCTGATGCGCGCTACAGAGCAACTCTCCAGTATG
GAGATGATGGCGGTGGATCCGCTGCGTCGGGTTATTTCTCCCCGTTTCTGGGCTGGGGTTATTTCATTAC
CACTGTTGACGGTTATTTTCGTCGCCGTGGGGATCTGGGGCGGATCTCTGGTCGGCGTCAGTTGGAAAGG
CATTGATAGCGGGTTCTTCTGGTCGGCAATGCAAAATGCCGTCGACTGGCGTATGGATCTGGTCAACTGT
CTGATTAAGAGCGTGGTGTTCGCCATCACGGTGACGTGGATTTCGTTGTTTAACGGCTACGACGCCATCC
CGACGTCTGCCGGGATTAGCCGGGCAACCACTCGCACCGTTGTCCACTCGTCTCTGGCTGTTCTGGGGCT
GGATTTTGTGCTGACCGCATTGATGTTTGGGAATTGAGTTCATGCATCACCACCATCACCATCAGCATCA
ACACGAAAATCTGTATTTTCAGGGGATGCAAACGAAAAAAAATGAAATTTGGGTGGGTATCTTTTTATTA
GCAGCACTGCTGGCGGCGCTGTTTGTTTGCCTGAAGGCGGCGAACGTGACGTCCATACGTACTGAACCGA
CCTACACGCTTTATGCGACGTTCGATAACATTGGCGGCCTGAAAGCGCGCTCTCCGGTCAGTATTGGTGG
CGTTGTTGTGGGTCGGGTGGCGGATATTACGCTGGACCCGAAAACCTATCTGCCGCGCGTAACGCTGGAA
ATTGAACAACGTTATAACCACATTCCAGATACCAGTTCGCTGAGCATTCGTACTTCCGGCCTGCTGGGGG
AACAATATCTGGCATTAAACGTCGGTTTTGAAGACCCGGAACTGGGGACTGCTATCCTGAAGGATGGCGA
TACAATTCAGGACACTAAGTCTGCGATGGTGCTGGAAGATCTCATTGGTCAGTTCCTTTACGGTAGTAAA
GGCGATGACAATAAGAATAGTGGCGATGCGCCAGCTGCTGCGCCAGGTAATAATGAAACCACTGAACCTG
TGGGTACAACGAAATAATTTCAGGAGAACCGACGC
[633 nt withheld, positions 2556-3188]
TAATGAGCGAGTCACTGAGCTGGATGCAGACGGGTGACACGCTGGCGTTATCCGGAGAGCTGGATCAGGA
CGTTTTGCTACCGCTTTGGGAAATGCGTGAGGAAGCGGTGAAGGGGATTACCTGCATCGATCTTAGCCGT
GTCTCCCGCGTGGATACGGGGGGACTGGCACTGCTGCTCCATCTTATCGATCTGGCGAAAAAGCAGGGCA
ACAATGTGACGCTTCAGGGGGTAAACGACAAAGTGTATACCCTGGCGAAATTGTATAATTTGCCTGCTGA
TGTTCTGCCTCGTTAAGGTACCAAATTCCAGAAAAGAGACGCTGAAAAGCGTCTTTTTTCGTTTTGGTCC
TGGTCTGAGGAATGGTTGTAAGCTTGGCTGTTTTGGCGGATGAGAGAAGATTTTCAGCCTGATACAGATT
AAATCAGAACGCAGAAGCGGTCTGATAAAACAGAATTTGCCTGGCGGCAGTAGCGCGGTGGTCCCACCTG
ACCCCATGCCGAACTCAGAAGTGAAACGCCGTAGCGCCGATGGTAGTGTGGGGTCTCCCCATGCGAGAGT
AGGGAACTGCCAGGCATCAAATAAAACGAAAGGCTCAGTCGAAAGACTGGGCCTTTCGTTTTATCTGTTG
TTTGTCGGTGAACGCTCTCCTGAGTAGGACAAATCCGCCGGGAGCGGATTTGAACGTTGCGAAGCAACGG
CCCGGAGGGTGGCGGGCAGGACGCCCGCCATAAACTGCCAGGCATCAAATTAAGCAGAAGGCCATCCTGA
CGGATGGCCTTTTTGCGTTTCTACAAACTCTTTTGTTTATTTTTCTAAATACATTCAAATATGTATCCGC
TCATGAGACAATAACCCTGATAAATGCTTCAATAATATTGAAAAAGGAAGAGTATGAGTATTCAACATTT
CCGTGTCGCCCTTATTCCCTTTTTTGCGGCATTTTGCCTTCCTGTTTTTGCTCACCCAGAAACGCTGGTG
AAAGTAAAAGATGCTGAAGATCAGTTGGGTGCACGAGTGGGTTACATCGAACTGGATCTCAACAGCGGTA
AGATCCTTGAGAGTTTTCGCCCCGAAGAACGTTTTCCAATGATGAGCACTTTTAAAGTTCTGCTATGTGG
CGCGGTATTATCCCGTGTTGACGCCGGGCAAGAGCAACTCGGTCGCCGCATACACTATTCTCAGAATGAC
TTGGTTGAGTACTCACCAGTCACAGAAAAGCATCTTACGGATGGCATGACAGTAAGAGAATTATGCAGTG
CTGCCATAACCATGAGTGATAACACTGCGGCCAACTTACTTCTGACAACGATCGGAGGACCGAAGGAGCT
AACCGCTTTTTTGCACAACATGGGGGATCATGTAACTCGCCTTGATCGTTGGGAACCGGAGCTGAATGAA
GCCATACCAAACGACGAGCGTGACACCACGATGCCTGCAGCAATGGCAACAACGTTGCGCAAACTATTAA
CTGGCGAACTACTTACTCTAGCTTCCCGGCAACAATTAATAGACTGGATGGAGGCGGATAAAGTTGCAGG
ACCACTTCTGCGCTCGGCCCTTCCGGCTGGCTGGTTTATTGCTGATAAATCTGGAGCCGGTGAGCGTGGG
TCTCGCGGTATCATTGCAGCACTGGGGCCAGATGGTAAGCCCTCCCGTATCGTAGTTATCTACACGACGG
GGAGTCAGGCAACTATGGATGAACGAAATAGACAGATCGCTGAGATAGGTGCCTCACTGATTAAGCATTG
GTAACTGTCAGACCAAGTTTACTCATATATACTTTAGATTGATT
[125 nt withheld, positions 4983-5107]
C
[141 nt withheld, positions 5109-5249]
CCTTTGACGTTGGAGTCCACGTTCTTT
[37 nt withheld, positions 5277-5313]
ACCCTATCTCGGGCTATTCTTTTGATTTATAAGGGATTTTGCCGATTTCGGCCTATTGGTTAAAAAATGA
GCTGATTTAACAAAAATTTAACGCGAATTTTAACAAAATATTAACGTTTACAATTTAAAAGGATCTAGGT
GAAGATCCTTTTTGATAATCTCATGACCAAAATCCCTTAACGTGAGTTTTCGTTCCACTGAGCGTCAGAC
CCCGTAGAAAAGATCAAAGGATCTTCTTGAGATCCTTTTTTTCTGCGCGTAATCTGCTGCTTGCAAACAA
AAAAACCACCGCTACCAGCGGTGGTTTGTTTGCCGGATCAAGAGCTACCAACTCTTTTTCCGAAGGTAAC
TGGCTCAGCAGAGCGCAGATACCAAATACTGTCCTTCTAGTGTAGCCGTAGTTAGGCCACCACTTCAAGA
ACTCTGTAGCACCGCCTACATACCTCGCTCTGCTAATCCTGTTACCAGTGGCTGCTGCCAGTGGCGATAA
GTCGTGTCTTACCGGGTTGGACTCAAGACGATAGTTACCGGATAAGGCGCAGCGGTCGGGCTGAACGGGG
GGTTCGTGCACACAGCCCAGCTTGGAGCGAACGACCTACACCGAACTGAGATACCTACAGCGTGAGCTAT
GAGAAAGCGCCACGCTTCCCGAAGGGAGAAAGGCGGACAGGTATCCGGTAAGCGGCAGGGTCGGAACAGG
AGAGCGCACGAGGGAGCTTCCAGGGGGAAACGCCTGGTATCTTTATAGTCCTGTCGGGTTTCGCCACCTC
TGACTTGAGCGTCGATTTTTGTGATGCTCGTCAGGGGGGCGGAGCCTATGGAAAAACGCCAGCAACGCGG
CCTTTTTACGGTTCCTGGCCTTTTGCTGGCCTTTTGCTCACATGTTCTTTCCTGCGTTATCCCCTGATTC
TGTGGATAACCGTATTACCGCCTTTGAGTGAGCTGATACCGCTCGCCGCAGCCGAACGACCGAGCGCAGC
GAGTCAGTGAGCGAGGAAGCGGAAGAGCGCCTGATGCGGTATTTTCTCCTTACGCATCTGTGCGGTATTT
CACACCGCATAGGGTCATGGCTGCGCCCCGACACCCGCCAACACCCGCTGACGCGCCCTGACGGGCTTGT
CTGCTCCCGGCATCCGCTTACAGACAAGCTGTGACCGTCTCCGGGAGCTGCATGTGTCAGAGGTTTTCAC
CGTCATCACCGAAACGCGCGAGGCAGAAGGAGATGGCGCCCAACAGTCCCCCGGCCACGGGGCCTGCCAC
CATACCCACGCCGAAACAAGCGCTCATGAGCCCGAAGTGGCGAGCCCGATCTTCCCCATCGGTGATGTCG
GCGATATAGGCGCCAGCAACCGCACCTGTGGCGCCGGTGATGCCGGCCACGATGCGTCCGGCGTAGAGGA
TCTGCTCATGTTTGACAGCTTATCATCGATGCATAATGTGCCTGTCAAATGGACGAAGCAGGGATTCTGC
AAACCCTATGCTACTCCGTCAAGCCGTCAATTGTCTGATTCGTTACCAATTATGACAACTTGACGGCTAC
ATCATTCACTTTTTCTTCACAACCGGCACGGAACTCGCTCGGGCTGGCCCCGGTGCATTTTTTAAATACC
CGCGAGAAATAGAGTTGATCGTCAAAACCAACATTGCGACCGACGGTGGCGATAGGCATCCGGGTGGTGC
TCAAAAGCAGCTTCGCCTGGCTGATACGTTGGTCCTCGCGCCAGCTTAAGACGCTAATCCCTAACTGCTG
GCGGAAAAGATGTGACAGACGCGACGGCGACAAGCAAACATGCTGTGCGACGCTGGCGATATCAAAATTG
CTGTCTGCCAGGTGATCGCTGATGTACTGACAAGCCTCGCGTACCCGATTATCCATCGGTGGATGGAGCG
ACTCGTTAATCGCTTCCATGCGCCGCAGTAACAATTGCTCAAGCAGATTTATCGCCAGCAGCTCCGAATA
GCGCCCTTCCCCTTGCCCGGCGTTAATGATTTGCCCAAACAGGTCGCTGAAATGCGGCTGGTGCGCTTCA
TCCGGGCGAAAGAACCCCGTATTGGCAAATATTGACGGCCAGTTAAGCCATTCATGCCAGTAGGCGCGCG
GACGAAAGTAAACCCACTGGTGATACCATTCGCGAGCCTCCGGATGACGACCGTAGTGATGAATCTCTCC
TGGCGGGAACAGCAAAATATCACCCGGTCGGCAAACAAATTCTCGTCCCTGATTTTTCACCACCCCCTGA
CCGCGAATGGTGAGATTGAGAATATAACCTTTCATTCCCAGCGGTCGGTCGATAAAAAAATCGAGATAAC
CGTTGGCCTCAATCGGCGTTAAACCCGCCACCAGATGGGCATTAAACGAGTATCCCGGCAGCAGGGGATC
ATTTTGCGCTTCAGCCATACTTTTCATACTCCCGC
